>Addgene plasmid #29137 | pEMS1265 | addgene partial sequence | sequence record 38762 | EGFP-N 5'-CGTCGCCGTCCAGCTCGACCAG-3'
GGCGGAAGTTCCTATACCTTTTGAAGAATAGGAACTTCGGAATAGGAACTTCGGCGCGCCACCTGAACAC
TCGCCCTCCCGTCCCTGGTTTTTAAAGTCCTATTTATCATAAACTAGAAATCCACAGACCCCCTCACTAG
ACAGAAAGCACTTCAACCAGCAAATGCTTCTCAAAGGTTTGATTTACTTTTTTTTTTCCCTGGGAGAAGA
GATTGGCCAATTGACACTATGCAGCAATCAGAAAAGGCTCACTTTTGATCTTGCTGCTTGTGCAGCCGAT
GAAACGGCTCCTGCCATTGGTTAGCTGCTGACAGTAATTTAATTAGATAGACATTAATTAGGATAATCAC
CTGGCTCCTGGTAGCGACGATCATGGCAAATTGAAGGGGATGATTTTATTGTTGGCTTGGGGGGTGGGGA
ATGTGTGTTGGTTTACGTGAGCACTGTTGTGTCACCTTTAAGCTCTGTGACCACTGCTTTAGGAAGATTC
AAAGATGTGGAATTTACTAAACATTTCCTACCTTCCCCCCCTTCCCCCCTTTAGAGCGGAGGGGCGGAGG
AGGGAATTCGACGATGCTAGGAGACTTTTCGGATCTGAATGAGCCAAATATTCAGTTGAATGTAACGATT
TCAAGTGCAAAGTATACAAAGCGCGAGCCGGTGGCCTCTTCTCGCCCTGTAAAAGTTCCAGAGTCTGTCT
TTTCCAGCTAATACAAAAGCACACAACACCTGAGCTGGTGCTTTGTGAGCAGATCCTACATGTCCTCGGC
GCCCCC
