>Addgene plasmid #29137 | pEMS1265 | addgene partial sequence | sequence record 39309 | pEMS1307-fwd 5'-ccgcacgtctaagaaaccat-3'
AAATAGGCGTATCACGAGGCCCTTTCGTCTTCAAGAATTAATTCCGATCATATTCAATAACCCTTAATGA
ATTCGAGCTCCTAGGCCGGCCGGAAGGGAAAAGTGAAGGAGTTGCAGAATCTGTGATTCTCAATCACCCA
AAGGGCTAATTATGATTTTAAATGGCTAGGAGAATAAAGATTAGCCTGTAATAAGGCCATTACATTTCGT
TAAGAGGACACTGGTGAACTTAGTAAGAAAGATTGTAATGTCCGTGCAAATGAGAAAGCTGAATTGAAAA
GGATCAAAGAAAGTATTGAAACATGGGTCCTAAGTACAACAAAAGAGAGCAGGGATAAATGCAGTGCCTC
ACATAGCTAAGAATGTTATGTGTAAAGAAGAGAACAGAAATACCAATAAGGGACAAAAATATCAAGTTGT
CCTTTCACAAATACAAAAAAGAAACAAGATAATGAAAAAGTGACTATCAAGAGATGAAGTAATTATAGAA
GTTCATAGGAAAAAAGTATAATAATGTGGGGAGGTGAAATAGAAAAACATATTCTAACCAATATTTGTTC
CAAAAACATTGCTTTTTTCCCCCAATTGCTTTTGGGGAAAATAGAAAAGTTCTGACCTGAAATAAACAAA
CTGATGAATCAGGCATAGATTTTATAAAGATTCAGGTTCAGGGTGGTAGCGTGAGAAAAAAAAAAAAAGA
GTAGGTTAAAAAAAAAGTTGTTGGCAAGAGAGTCAACAAGGGCAAAATGAGTGTCAGAGAGAGAGCAGAG
TTGGAGGAGGAA
