[The description below was written by a language model from this plasmid's Addgene catalogue record.]
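Description:
pEMS1265 is a Pleiades Promoter Project plasmid that tests a human MiniPromoter, Ple223, for its ability to drive region-specific reporter expression in the brain. It is built on the large pEMS1307 backbone (about 16.5 kb without insert), propagated in E. coli as a high-copy plasmid and selected with ampicillin. The record includes no feature table, so the origin of replication and any other backbone elements, such as sequences used for delivery into mouse cells or the genome, are not stated here.

The insert is Ple223, a roughly 3.9 kb regulatory sequence derived from the human TBR1 locus (T-box brain gene 1), cloned between FseI and AscI sites by restriction cloning. Although the catalogue lists EGFP-NLS as a C-terminal tag on the backbone, Ple223 is a promoter element rather than a coding sequence. The arrangement is therefore best read as the MiniPromoter sitting upstream of a backbone-encoded EGFP carrying a nuclear localisation signal. Transcription from the candidate promoter would give nuclear green fluorescence, which makes individual expressing cells easier to identify in tissue.

The construct belongs to a larger collection designed to provide compact human promoters for selective expression in defined brain regions and cell types. For this design, the recorded outcome is negative: eGFP reporter expression was not detected in the brain or eye. pEMS1265 therefore serves mainly as documentation of a TBR1-based MiniPromoter design that did not produce detectable expression. It can also serve as a reference point or starting material for redesigning TBR1 regulatory elements.
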