Addgene plasmid #29137: pEMS1265
Purpose: Expression of the eGFP reporter gene was not detected in the brain and eye.
Depositing lab: Elizabeth Simpson. Depositing organization: University of British Columbia. Publication: A regulatory toolbox of MiniPromoters to drive selective expression in the brain. Portales-Casamar E, Swanson DJ, Liu L, de Leeuw CN, Banks KG, Ho Sui SJ, Fulton DL, Ali J, Amirabbasi M, Arenillas DJ, Babyak N, Black SF, Bonaguro RJ, Brauer E, Candido TR, Castellarin M, Chen J, Chen Y, Cheng JC, Chopra V, Docking TR, Dreolini L, D'Souza CA, Flynn EK, Glenn R, Hatakka K, Hearty TG, Imanian B, Jiang S, Khorasan-zadeh S, Komljenovic I, Laprise S, Liao NY, Lim JS, Lithwick S, Liu F, Liu J, Lu M, McConechy M, McLeod AJ, Milisavljevic M, Mis J, O'Connor K, Palma B, Palmquist DL, Schmouth JF, Swanson MI, Tam B, Ticoll A, Turner JL, Varhol R, Vermeulen J, Watkins RF, Wilson G, Wong BK, Wong SH, Wong TY, Yang GS, Ypsilanti AR, Jones SJ, Holt RA, Goldowitz D, Wasserman WW, Simpson EM. Proc Natl Acad Sci U S A. 2010 Sep 21. 107(38):16589-94. 10.1073/pnas.1009158107 PubMed 20807748.
Backbone
  Vector backbone: pEMS1307
  Backbone size w/o insert (bp): 16482
  Vector type: Pleiades Promoter Project [sic, Pleaides Plieades]
Growth in bacteria
  Bacterial resistance: Ampicillin, 100 μg/mL
  Growth temperature: 37°C
  Growth strain: DH5alpha
  Growth instructions: DH10B
  Copy number: High Copy
Gene/Insert
  Gene/Insert name: Ple223 (alt names: TBR1; T-box brain gene 1)
  Species: H. sapiens (human)
  Insert size (bp): 3869
  Entrez Gene: TBR1 (a.k.a. MGC141978, TBR-1, TES-56)
  Tag / fusion protein: EGFP-NLS (C terminal on backbone)
  Cloning method: Restriction Enzyme; 5′ cloning site FseI (unknown if destroyed); 3′ cloning site AscI (unknown if destroyed)
  Sequencing primers: 5′ Unknown
Terms and licenses: Academic/Nonprofit Terms; Industry Terms: Not Available to Industry
How to cite: pEMS1265 was a gift from Elizabeth Simpson (Addgene plasmid # 29137 ; http://n2t.net/addgene:29137 ; RRID:Addgene_29137)
